Addgene plasmid #211692: pCF827-recipient_U6-sgRNA-EFS-Cas9-P2A-mNeonGreen
Purpose: U6-sgRNA-EFS-Cas9-P2A-mNeonGreen
Depositing lab: Christof Fellmann. Depositing organization: J. David Gladstone Institutes. Publication: Targeting the non-coding genome and temozolomide signature enables CRISPR-mediated glioma oncolysis. Tan IL, Perez AR, Lew RJ, Sun X, Baldwin A, Zhu YK, Shah MM, Berger MS, Doudna JA, Fellmann C. Cell Rep. 2023 Nov 28;42(11):113339. doi: 10.1016/j.celrep.2023.113339. Epub 2023 Nov 2. PubMed 37917583.
Backbone
  Vector backbone: pCF827
  Vector type: Mammalian Expression, Lentiviral, CRISPR
Growth in bacteria
  Bacterial resistance: Ampicillin, 100 μg/mL
  Growth temperature: 37°C
  Growth strain: NEB Stable
  Copy number: Unknown
Gene/Insert
  Gene/Insert name: SpyCas9 and guide RNA recipient vector
  gRNA/shRNA sequence: gGAGACGgaggacgacgaaCGTCTCt
Terms and licenses: Academic/Nonprofit Terms; Industry Terms: Not Available to Industry
How to cite: pCF827-recipient_U6-sgRNA-EFS-Cas9-P2A-mNeonGreen was a gift from Christof Fellmann (Addgene plasmid # 211692 ; http://n2t.net/addgene:211692 ; RRID:Addgene_211692)
