[The description below was written by a language model from this plasmid's Addgene catalogue record and pLannotate feature annotations shown in this document.]
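Description:
pCF827-recipient_U6-sgRNA-EFS-Cas9-P2A-mNeonGreen is an all-in-one lentiviral CRISPR vector of about 11.4 kb, built on the pCF827 backbone, that delivers Streptococcus pyogenes Cas9, a guide RNA cassette and a green fluorescent marker to mammalian cells. It is propagated in E. coli through a high-copy ColE1/pUC-type origin with ampicillin selection (β-lactamase under its own promoter). The viral framework is a third-generation, self-inactivating HIV-1 design. A CMV enhancer/promoter replaces the U3 region of a truncated 5' LTR to drive genomic RNA production in packaging cells. This is followed by the Ψ packaging signal with a partial gag sequence, the Rev response element for nuclear export, and the cPPT/CTS. A WPRE sits upstream of the ΔU3 3' LTR to boost transcript expression, and a bGH polyadenylation signal lies just outside the LTR.

Between the LTRs are two expression units. A human U6 RNA polymerase III promoter drives the sgRNA scaffold. As a "recipient" vector, it carries a placeholder stuffer in the spacer position rather than a targeting sequence, and this stuffer appears to be flanked by paired type IIS restriction sites so that user-chosen guide oligonucleotides can be cloned in. Downstream, the short EF-1α core promoter (EFS) drives Cas9 joined to mNeonGreen through a P2A self-cleaving peptide (named in the construct title, not separately annotated), so both proteins come from one transcript and fluorescence reports Cas9-expressing, transduced cells. No mammalian drug-resistance marker is annotated, so transduced cells would be tracked or sorted by fluorescence. The associated publication concerns CRISPR-mediated targeting of glioma cells. Several very short annotated fragments (small t antigen, lacI, SV40 promoter, bom) are probably backbone remnants or spurious matches rather than functional parts.
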