Features (pLannotate 1.2.2; 24 found; start..end, strand, type, name):
     31..83      -  misc_feature   bom (fragment): basis of mobility region from pBR322
    232..611     +  enhancer       CMV enhancer: human cytomegalovirus immediate early enhancer
    612..811     +  promoter       CMV promoter: human cytomegalovirus (CMV) immediate early promoter
    829..1009    +  LTR            5' LTR (truncated): truncated 5' long terminal repeat (LTR) from HIV-1
   1056..1181    +  misc_feature   HIV-1 Ψ: packaging signal of human immunodeficiency virus type 1
   1165..1528    +  CDS            HIV-1 gag (fragment): gag protein from human immunodeficiency virus 1; gag
   1674..1907    +  misc_feature   RRE: The Rev response element (RRE) of HIV-1 allows for Rev-dependent mRNA export from the nucleus to the cytoplasm.
   2284..2384    +  CDS            Rev (fragment): human immunodeficiency virus 1 (HIV-1) Rev protein; rev; enhances nuclear export of unspliced and incompletely spliced viral mRNAs
   2434..2551    +  misc_feature   cPPT/CTS: central polypurine tract and central termination sequence of HIV-1
   2602..2842    +  promoter       U6 promoter: RNA polymerase III promoter for human U6 snRNA
   2895..2962    +  misc_RNA       tracrRNA (fragment): trans-activating CRISPR RNA for the Streptococcus pyogenes CRISPR/Cas9 system
   2981..2999    +  CDS            small t antigen (fragment): SV40 (simian virus 40) small t antigen
   3025..3236    +  promoter       EF-1α core promoter: core promoter for human elongation factor EF-1α
   3261..7364    +  CDS            Cas9: Cas9 (Csn1) endonuclease from the Streptococcus pyogenes Type II CRISPR/Cas system generates RNA-guided double strand breaks in DNA
   7503..8210    +  CDS            mNeonGreen: mNeonGreen is a basic (constitutively fluorescent) green/yellow fluorescent protein published in 2013, derived from Branchiostoma lanceolatum. It is reported to be a very rapidly-maturing monomer with moderate acid sensitivity.
   8229..8817    +  misc_feature   WPRE: woodchuck hepatitis virus posttranscriptional regulatory element
   8868..8887    +  misc_feature   cPPT/CTS (fragment): central polypurine tract and central termination sequence of HIV-1
   8889..9122    +  LTR            3' LTR (ΔU3): self-inactivating 3' long terminal repeat (LTR) from HIV-1
   9154..9378    +  polyA_signal   bGH poly(A) signal: bovine growth hormone polyadenylation signal
   9382..9401    +  promoter       SV40 promoter (fragment): SV40 enhancer and early promoter
   9422..9472    -  CDS            lacI (fragment): lac repressor; lacI; The lac repressor binds to the lac operator to inhibit transcription in E. coli. This inhibition can be relieved by adding lactose or isopropyl-β-D-thiogalactopyranoside (IPTG).
   9655..10243   -  rep_origin     ori: high-copy-number ColE1/pMB1/pBR322/pUC origin of replication
  10414..11274   -  CDS            AmpR: β-lactamase; bla; confers resistance to ampicillin, carbenicillin, and related antibiotics
  11275..11379   -  promoter       AmpR promoter: bla
>Addgene plasmid #211692 | pCF827-recipient_U6-sgRNA-EFS-Cas9-P2A-mNeonGreen | addgene full sequence | sequence record 421525 | Addgene NGS Result
GTCGACGGATCGGGAGATCTCCCGATCCCCTATGGTGCACTCTCAGTACAATCTGCTCTGATGCCGCATA
GTTAAGCCAGTATCTGCTCCCTGCTTGTGTGTTGGAGGTCGCTGAGTAGTGCGCGAGCAAAATTTAAGCT
ACAACAAGGCAAGGCTTGACCGACAATTGCATGAAGAATCTGCTTAGGGTTAGGCGTTTTGCGCTGCTTC
GCGATGTACGGGCCAGATATTGACATTGATTATTGACTAGTTATTAATAGTAATCAATTACGGGGTCATT
AGTTCATAGCCCATATATGGAGTTCCGCGTTACATAACTTACGGTAAATGGCCCGCCTGGCTGACCGCCC
AACGACCCCCGCCCATTGACGTCAATAATGACGTATGTTCCCATAGTAACGCCAATAGGGACTTTCCATT
GACGTCAATGGGTGGAGTATTTACGGTAAACTGCCCACTTGGCAGTACATCAAGTGTATCATATGCCAAG
TACGCCCCCTATTGACGTCAATGACGGTAAATGGCCCGCCTGGCATTATGCCCAGTACATGACCTTATGG
GACTTTCCTACTTGGCAGTACATCTACGTATTAGTCATCGCTATTACCATGGTGATGCGGTTTTGGCAGT
ACATCAATGGGCGTGGATAGCGGTTTGACTCACGGGGATTTCCAAGTCTCCACCCCATTGACGTCAATGG
GAGTTTGTTTTGGCACCAAAATCAACGGGACTTTCCAAAATGTCGTAACAACTCCGCCCCATTGACGCAA
ATGGGCGGTAGGCGTGTACGGTGGGAGGTCTATATAAGCAGCGCGTTTTGCCTGTACTGGGTCTCTCTGG
TTAGACCAGATCTGAGCCTGGGAGCTCTCTGGCTAACTAGGGAACCCACTGCTTAAGCCTCAATAAAGCT
TGCCTTGAGTGCTTCAAGTAGTGTGTGCCCGTCTGTTGTGTGACTCTGGTAACTAGAGATCCCTCAGACC
CTTTTAGTCAGTGTGGAAAATCTCTAGCAGTGGCGCCCGAACAGGGACTTGAAAGCGAAAGGGAAACCAG
AGGAGCTCTCTCGACGCAGGACTCGGCTTGCTGAAGCGCGCACGGCAAGAGGCGAGGGGCGGCGACTGGT
GAGTACGCCAAAAATTTTGACTAGCGGAGGCTAGAAGGAGAGAGATGGGTGCGAGAGCGTCAGTATTAAG
CGGGGGAGAATTAGATCGCGATGGGAAAAAATTCGGTTAAGGCCAGGGGGAAAGAAAAAATATAAATTAA
AACATATAGTATGGGCAAGCAGGGAGCTAGAACGATTCGCAGTTAATCCTGGCCTGTTAGAAACATCAGA
AGGCTGTAGACAAATACTGGGACAGCTACAACCATCCCTTCAGACAGGATCAGAAGAACTTAGATCATTA
TATAATACAGTAGCAACCCTCTATTGTGTGCATCAAAGGATAGAGATAAAAGACACCAAGGAAGCTTTAG
ACAAGATAGAGGAAGAGCAAAACAAAAGTAAGACCACCGCACAGCAAGCGGCCGCTGATCTTCAGACCTG
GAGGAGGAGATATGAGGGACAATTGGAGAAGTGAATTATATAAATATAAAGTAGTAAAAATTGAACCATT
AGGAGTAGCACCCACCAAGGCAAAGAGAAGAGTGGTGCAGAGAGAAAAAAGAGCAGTGGGAATAGGAGCT
TTGTTCCTTGGGTTCTTGGGAGCAGCAGGAAGCACTATGGGCGCAGCGTCAATGACGCTGACGGTACAGG
CCAGACAATTATTGTCTGGTATAGTGCAGCAGCAGAACAATTTGCTGAGGGCTATTGAGGCGCAACAGCA
TCTGTTGCAACTCACAGTCTGGGGCATCAAGCAGCTCCAGGCAAGAATCCTGGCTGTGGAAAGATACCTA
AAGGATCAACAGCTCCTGGGGATTTGGGGTTGCTCTGGAAAACTCATTTGCACCACTGCTGTGCCTTGGA
ATGCTAGTTGGAGTAATAAATCTCTGGAACAGATTTGGAATCACACGACCTGGATGGAGTGGGACAGAGA
AATTAACAATTACACAAGCTTAATACACTCCTTAATTGAAGAATCGCAAAACCAGCAAGAAAAGAATGAA
CAAGAATTATTGGAATTAGATAAATGGGCAAGTTTGTGGAATTGGTTTAACATAACAAATTGGCTGTGGT
ATATAAAATTATTCATAATGATAGTAGGAGGCTTGGTAGGTTTAAGAATAGTTTTTGCTGTACTTTCTAT
AGTGAATAGAGTTAGGCAGGGATATTCACCATTATCGTTTCAGACCCACCTCCCAACCCCGAGGGGACCC
GACAGGCCCGAAGGAATAGAAGAAGAAGGTGGAGAGAGAGACAGAGACAGATCCATTCGATTAGTGAACG
GATCGGCACTGCGTGCGCCAATTCTGCAGACAAATGGCAGTATTCATCCACAATTTTAAAAGAAAAGGGG
GGATTGGGGGGTACAGTGCAGGGGAAAGAATAGTAGACATAATAGCAACAGACATACAAACTAAAGAATT
ACAAAAACAAATTACAAAAATTCAAAATTTTCGGGTTTATTACAGGGACAGCAGAGATCCAGTTTGGTTA
ATTAAGGTACCGAGGGCCTATTTCCCATGATTCCTTCATATTTGCATATACGATACAAGGCTGTTAGAGA
GATAATTAGAATTAATTTGACTGTAAACACAAAGATATTAGTACAAAATACGTGACGTAGAAAGTAATAA
TTTCTTGGGTAGTTTGCAGTTTTAAAATTATGTTTTAAAATGGACTATCATATGCTTACCGTAACTTGAA
AGTATTTCGATTTCTTGGCTTTATATATCTTGTGGAAAGGACGAAACACCGGAGACGGAGGACGACGAAC
GTCTCTGTTTAAGAGCTATGCTGGAAACAGCATAGCAAGTTTAAATAAGGCTAGTCCGTTATCAACTTGA
AAAAGTGGCACCGAGTCGGTGCTTTTTTTGAATTCGCTAGCTAGGTCTTGAAAGGAGTGGGAATTGGCTC
CGGTGCCCGTCAGTGGGCAGAGCGCACATCGCCCACAGTCCCCGAGAAGTTGGGGGGAGGGGTCGGCAAT
TGATCCGGTGCCTAGAGAAGGTGGCGCGGGGTAAACTGGGAAAGTGATGTCGTGTACTGGCTCCGCCTTT
TTCCCGAGGGTGGGGGAGAACCGTATATAAGTGCAGTAGTCGCCGTGAACGTTCTTTTTCGCAACGGGTT
TGCCGCCAGAACACAGGACCGGTTCTAGAGCGCTGCCACCATGGACAAGAAGTACAGCATCGGCCTGGAC
ATCGGCACCAACTCTGTGGGCTGGGCCGTGATCACCGACGAGTACAAGGTGCCCAGCAAGAAATTCAAGG
TGCTGGGCAACACCGACCGGCACAGCATCAAGAAGAACCTGATCGGAGCCCTGCTGTTCGACAGCGGCGA
AACAGCCGAGGCCACCCGGCTGAAGAGAACCGCCAGAAGAAGATACACCAGACGGAAGAACCGGATCTGC
TATCTGCAAGAGATCTTCAGCAACGAGATGGCCAAGGTGGACGACAGCTTCTTCCACAGACTGGAAGAGT
CCTTCCTGGTGGAAGAGGATAAGAAGCACGAGCGGCACCCCATCTTCGGCAACATCGTGGACGAGGTGGC
CTACCACGAGAAGTACCCCACCATCTACCACCTGAGAAAGAAACTGGTGGACAGCACCGACAAGGCCGAC
CTGCGGCTGATCTATCTGGCCCTGGCCCACATGATCAAGTTCCGGGGCCACTTCCTGATCGAGGGCGACC
TGAACCCCGACAACAGCGACGTGGACAAGCTGTTCATCCAGCTGGTGCAGACCTACAACCAGCTGTTCGA
GGAAAACCCCATCAACGCCAGCGGCGTGGACGCCAAGGCCATCCTGTCTGCCAGACTGAGCAAGAGCAGA
CGGCTGGAAAATCTGATCGCCCAGCTGCCCGGCGAGAAGAAGAATGGCCTGTTCGGAAACCTGATTGCCC
TGAGCCTGGGCCTGACCCCCAACTTCAAGAGCAACTTCGACCTGGCCGAGGATGCCAAACTGCAGCTGAG
CAAGGACACCTACGACGACGACCTGGACAACCTGCTGGCCCAGATCGGCGACCAGTACGCCGACCTGTTT
CTGGCCGCCAAGAACCTGTCCGACGCCATCCTGCTGAGCGACATCCTGAGAGTGAACACCGAGATCACCA
AGGCCCCCCTGAGCGCCTCTATGATCAAGAGATACGACGAGCACCACCAGGACCTGACCCTGCTGAAAGC
TCTCGTGCGGCAGCAGCTGCCTGAGAAGTACAAAGAGATTTTCTTCGACCAGAGCAAGAACGGCTACGCC
GGCTACATTGACGGCGGAGCCAGCCAGGAAGAGTTCTACAAGTTCATCAAGCCCATCCTGGAAAAGATGG
ACGGCACCGAGGAACTGCTCGTGAAGCTGAACAGAGAGGACCTGCTGCGGAAGCAGCGGACCTTCGACAA
CGGCAGCATCCCCCACCAGATCCACCTGGGAGAGCTGCACGCCATTCTGCGGCGGCAGGAAGATTTTTAC
CCATTCCTGAAGGACAACCGGGAAAAGATCGAGAAGATCCTGACCTTCCGCATCCCCTACTACGTGGGCC
CTCTGGCCAGGGGAAACAGCAGATTCGCCTGGATGACCAGAAAGAGCGAGGAAACCATCACCCCCTGGAA
CTTCGAGGAAGTGGTGGACAAGGGCGCTTCCGCCCAGAGCTTCATCGAGCGGATGACCAACTTCGATAAG
AACCTGCCCAACGAGAAGGTGCTGCCCAAGCACAGCCTGCTGTACGAGTACTTCACCGTGTATAACGAGC
TGACCAAAGTGAAATACGTGACCGAGGGAATGAGAAAGCCCGCCTTCCTGAGCGGCGAGCAGAAAAAGGC
CATCGTGGACCTGCTGTTCAAGACCAACCGGAAAGTGACCGTGAAGCAGCTGAAAGAGGACTACTTCAAG
AAAATCGAGTGCTTCGACTCCGTGGAAATCTCCGGCGTGGAAGATCGGTTCAACGCCTCCCTGGGCACAT
ACCACGATCTGCTGAAAATTATCAAGGACAAGGACTTCCTGGACAATGAGGAAAACGAGGACATTCTGGA
AGATATCGTGCTGACCCTGACACTGTTTGAGGACAGAGAGATGATCGAGGAACGGCTGAAAACCTATGCC
CACCTGTTCGACGACAAAGTGATGAAGCAGCTGAAGCGGCGGAGATACACCGGCTGGGGCAGGCTGAGCC
GGAAGCTGATCAACGGCATCCGGGACAAGCAGTCCGGCAAGACAATCCTGGATTTCCTGAAGTCCGACGG
CTTCGCCAACAGAAACTTCATGCAGCTGATCCACGACGACAGCCTGACCTTTAAAGAGGACATCCAGAAA
GCCCAGGTGTCCGGCCAGGGCGATAGCCTGCACGAGCACATTGCCAATCTGGCCGGCAGCCCCGCCATTA
AGAAGGGCATCCTGCAGACAGTGAAGGTGGTGGACGAGCTCGTGAAAGTGATGGGCCGGCACAAGCCCGA
GAACATCGTGATCGAAATGGCCAGAGAGAACCAGACCACCCAGAAGGGACAGAAGAACAGCCGCGAGAGA
ATGAAGCGGATCGAAGAGGGCATCAAAGAGCTGGGCAGCCAGATCCTGAAAGAACACCCCGTGGAAAACA
CCCAGCTGCAGAACGAGAAGCTGTACCTGTACTACCTGCAGAATGGGCGGGATATGTACGTGGACCAGGA
ACTGGACATCAACCGGCTGTCCGACTACGATGTGGACCATATCGTGCCTCAGAGCTTTCTGAAGGACGAC
TCCATCGACAACAAGGTGCTGACCAGAAGCGACAAGAACCGGGGCAAGAGCGACAACGTGCCCTCCGAAG
AGGTCGTGAAGAAGATGAAGAACTACTGGCGGCAGCTGCTGAACGCCAAGCTGATTACCCAGAGAAAGTT
CGACAATCTGACCAAGGCCGAGAGAGGCGGCCTGAGCGAACTGGATAAGGCCGGCTTCATCAAGAGACAG
CTGGTGGAAACCCGGCAGATCACAAAGCACGTGGCACAGATCCTGGACTCCCGGATGAACACTAAGTACG
ACGAGAATGACAAGCTGATCCGGGAAGTGAAAGTGATCACCCTGAAGTCCAAGCTGGTGTCCGATTTCCG
GAAGGATTTCCAGTTTTACAAAGTGCGCGAGATCAACAACTACCACCACGCCCACGACGCCTACCTGAAC
GCCGTCGTGGGAACCGCCCTGATCAAAAAGTACCCTAAGCTGGAAAGCGAGTTCGTGTACGGCGACTACA
AGGTGTACGACGTGCGGAAGATGATCGCCAAGAGCGAGCAGGAAATCGGCAAGGCTACCGCCAAGTACTT
CTTCTACAGCAACATCATGAACTTTTTCAAGACCGAGATTACCCTGGCCAACGGCGAGATCCGGAAGCGG
CCTCTGATCGAGACAAACGGCGAAACCGGGGAGATCGTGTGGGATAAGGGCCGGGATTTTGCCACCGTGC
GGAAAGTGCTGAGCATGCCCCAAGTGAATATCGTGAAAAAGACCGAGGTGCAGACAGGCGGCTTCAGCAA
AGAGTCTATCCTGCCCAAGAGGAACAGCGATAAGCTGATCGCCAGAAAGAAGGACTGGGACCCTAAGAAG
TACGGCGGCTTCGACAGCCCCACCGTGGCCTATTCTGTGCTGGTGGTGGCCAAAGTGGAAAAGGGCAAGT
CCAAGAAACTGAAGAGTGTGAAAGAGCTGCTGGGGATCACCATCATGGAAAGAAGCAGCTTCGAGAAGAA
TCCCATCGACTTTCTGGAAGCCAAGGGCTACAAAGAAGTGAAAAAGGACCTGATCATCAAGCTGCCTAAG
TACTCCCTGTTCGAGCTGGAAAACGGCCGGAAGAGAATGCTGGCCTCTGCCGGCGAACTGCAGAAGGGAA
ACGAACTGGCCCTGCCCTCCAAATATGTGAACTTCCTGTACCTGGCCAGCCACTATGAGAAGCTGAAGGG
CTCCCCCGAGGATAATGAGCAGAAACAGCTGTTTGTGGAACAGCACAAGCACTACCTGGACGAGATCATC
GAGCAGATCAGCGAGTTCTCCAAGAGAGTGATCCTGGCCGACGCTAATCTGGACAAAGTGCTGTCCGCCT
ACAACAAGCACCGGGATAAGCCCATCAGAGAGCAGGCCGAGAATATCATCCACCTGTTTACCCTGACCAA
TCTGGGAGCCCCTGCCGCCTTCAAGTACTTTGACACCACCATCGACCGGAAGAGGTACACCAGCACCAAA
GAGGTGCTGGACGCCACCCTGATCCACCAGAGCATCACCGGCCTGTACGAGACACGGATCGACCTGTCTC
AGCTGGGAGGCGACAAGCGACCTGCCGCCACAAAGAAGGCTGGACAGGCTAAGAAGAAGAAAGATTACAA
AGACGATGACGATAAGGGATCCGGCGCAACAAACTTCTCTCTGCTGAAACAAGCCGGAGATGTCGAAGAG
AATCCTGGACCGATGGTCAGTAAGGGCGAAGAAGATAATATGGCTTCCTTGCCTGCCACACATGAACTCC
ACATATTCGGGTCTATCAACGGCGTGGACTTCGACATGGTTGGGCAAGGAACCGGAAATCCCAACGATGG
ATACGAGGAGCTGAACCTGAAGTCAACGAAAGGTGATCTTCAATTCTCCCCCTGGATTCTCGTCCCTCAC
ATTGGCTATGGTTTCCACCAGTACCTCCCGTACCCTGACGGGATGTCTCCATTCCAAGCCGCAATGGTAG
ATGGGTCAGGCTACCAAGTTCACAGAACTATGCAGTTTGAAGATGGTGCATCTCTGACAGTAAATTACAG
GTATACCTACGAAGGTTCACACATCAAAGGAGAAGCTCAGGTGAAAGGTACGGGATTCCCAGCAGACGGC
CCAGTAATGACCAATTCCCTCACGGCTGCCGACTGGTGCAGGAGTAAAAAGACATATCCAAATGACAAGA
CTATTATCTCTACTTTCAAATGGTCTTATACGACAGGCAACGGAAAGAGGTATCGGTCAACCGCGCGCAC
AACATATACGTTTGCTAAGCCTATGGCTGCCAATTATCTGAAAAATCAGCCCATGTATGTATTTAGAAAA
ACCGAACTGAAGCACTCCAAAACTGAATTGAACTTCAAAGAGTGGCAAAAGGCCTTCACCGATGTCATGG
GCATGGATGAATTGTATAAGTGAACGCGTTAAGTCGACAATCAACCTCTGGATTACAAAATTTGTGAAAG
ATTGACTGGTATTCTTAACTATGTTGCTCCTTTTACGCTATGTGGATACGCTGCTTTAATGCCTTTGTAT
CATGCTATTGCTTCCCGTATGGCTTTCATTTTCTCCTCCTTGTATAAATCCTGGTTGCTGTCTCTTTATG
AGGAGTTGTGGCCCGTTGTCAGGCAACGTGGCGTGGTGTGCACTGTGTTTGCTGACGCAACCCCCACTGG
TTGGGGCATTGCCACCACCTGTCAGCTCCTTTCCGGGACTTTCGCTTTCCCCCTCCCTATTGCCACGGCG
GAACTCATCGCCGCCTGCCTTGCCCGCTGCTGGACAGGGGCTCGGCTGTTGGGCACTGACAATTCCGTGG
TGTTGTCGGGGAAATCATCGTCCTTTCCTTGGCTGCTCGCCTGTGTTGCCACCTGGATTCTGCGCGGGAC
GTCCTTCTGCTACGTCCCTTCGGCCCTCAATCCAGCGGACCTTCCTTCCCGCGGCCTGCTGCCGGCTCTG
CGGCCTCTTCCGCGTCTTCGCCTTCGCCCTCAGACGAGTCGGATCTCCCTTTGGGCCGCCTCCCCGCGTC
GACTTTAAGACCAATGACTTACAAGGCAGCTGTAGATCTTAGCCACTTTTTAAAAGAAAAGGGGGGACTG
GAAGGGCTAATTCACTCCCAACGAAGACAAGATCTGCTTTTTGCTTGTACTGGGTCTCTCTGGTTAGACC
AGATCTGAGCCTGGGAGCTCTCTGGCTAACTAGGGAACCCACTGCTTAAGCCTCAATAAAGCTTGCCTTG
AGTGCTTCAAGTAGTGTGTGCCCGTCTGTTGTGTGACTCTGGTAACTAGAGATCCCTCAGACCCTTTTAG
TCAGTGTGGAAAATCTCTAGCAGGGCCCGTTTAAACCCGCTGATCAGCCTCGACTGTGCCTTCTAGTTGC
CAGCCATCTGTTGTTTGCCCCTCCCCCGTGCCTTCCTTGACCCTGGAAGGTGCCACTCCCACTGTCCTTT
CCTAATAAAATGAGGAAATTGCATCGCATTGTCTGAGTAGGTGTCATTCTATTCTGGGGGGTGGGGTGGG
GCAGGACAGCAAGGGGGAGGATTGGGAAGACAATAGCAGGCATGCTGGGGATGCGGTGGGCTCTATGGCT
TCTGAGGCGGAAAGAACCAGCCATTAATGAAAAGAACCAGCCATTAATGAATCGGCCAACGCGCGGGGAG
AGGCGGTTTGCGTATTGGGCGCTCTTCCGCTTCCTCGCTCACTGACTCGCTGCGCTCGGTCGTTCGGCTG
CGGCGAGCGGTATCAGCTCACTCAAAGGCGGTAATACGGTTATCCACAGAATCAGGGGATAACGCAGGAA
AGAACATGTGAGCAAAAGGCCAGCAAAAGGCCAGGAACCGTAAAAAGGCCGCGTTGCTGGCGTTTTTCCA
TAGGCTCCGCCCCCCTGACGAGCATCACAAAAATCGACGCTCAAGTCAGAGGTGGCGAAACCCGACAGGA
CTATAAAGATACCAGGCGTTTCCCCCTGGAAGCTCCCTCGTGCGCTCTCCTGTTCCGACCCTGCCGCTTA
CCGGATACCTGTCCGCCTTTCTCCCTTCGGGAAGCGTGGCGCTTTCTCATAGCTCACGCTGTAGGTATCT
CAGTTCGGTGTAGGTCGTTCGCTCCAAGCTGGGCTGTGTGCACGAACCCCCCGTTCAGCCCGACCGCTGC
GCCTTATCCGGTAACTATCGTCTTGAGTCCAACCCGGTAAGACACGACTTATCGCCACTGGCAGCAGCCA
CTGGTAACAGGATTAGCAGAGCGAGGTATGTAGGCGGTGCTACAGAGTTCTTGAAGTGGTGGCCTAACTA
CGGCTACACTAGAAGAACAGTATTTGGTATCTGCGCTCTGCTGAAGCCAGTTACCTTCGGAAAAAGAGTT
GGTAGCTCTTGATCCGGCAAACAAACCACCGCTGGTAGCGGTGGTTTTTTTGTTTGCAAGCAGCAGATTA
CGCGCAGAAAAAAAGGATCTCAAGAAGATCCTTTGATCTTTTCTACGGGGTCTGACGCTCAGTGGAACGA
AAACTCACGTTAAGGGATTTTGGTCATGAGATTATCAAAAAGGATCTTCACCTAGATCCTTTTAAATTAA
AAATGAAGTTTTAAATCAATCTAAAGTATATATGAGTAAACTTGGTCTGACAGTTACCAATGCTTAATCA
GTGAGGCACCTATCTCAGCGATCTGTCTATTTCGTTCATCCATAGTTGCCTGACTCCCCGTCGTGTAGAT
AACTACGATACGGGAGGGCTTACCATCTGGCCCCAGTGCTGCAATGATACCGCGAGACCCACGCTCACCG
GCTCCAGATTTATCAGCAATAAACCAGCCAGCCGGAAGGGCCGAGCGCAGAAGTGGTCCTGCAACTTTAT
CCGCCTCCATCCAGTCTATTAATTGTTGCCGGGAAGCTAGAGTAAGTAGTTCGCCAGTTAATAGTTTGCG
CAACGTTGTTGCCATTGCTACAGGCATCGTGGTGTCACGCTCGTCGTTTGGTATGGCTTCATTCAGCTCC
GGTTCCCAACGATCAAGGCGAGTTACATGATCCCCCATGTTGTGCAAAAAAGCGGTTAGCTCCTTCGGTC
CTCCGATCGTTGTCAGAAGTAAGTTGGCCGCAGTGTTATCACTCATGGTTATGGCAGCACTGCATAATTC
TCTTACTGTCATGCCATCCGTAAGATGCTTTTCTGTGACTGGTGAGTACTCAACCAAGTCATTCTGAGAA
TAGTGTATGCGGCGACCGAGTTGCTCTTGCCCGGCGTCAATACGGGATAATACCGCGCCACATAGCAGAA
CTTTAAAAGTGCTCATCATTGGAAAACGTTCTTCGGGGCGAAAACTCTCAAGGATCTTACCGCTGTTGAG
ATCCAGTTCGATGTAACCCACTCGTGCACCCAACTGATCTTCAGCATCTTTTACTTTCACCAGCGTTTCT
GGGTGAGCAAAAACAGGAAGGCAAAATGCCGCAAAAAAGGGAATAAGGGCGACACGGAAATGTTGAATAC
TCATACTCTTCCTTTTTCAATATTATTGAAGCATTTATCAGGGTTATTGTCTCATGAGCGGATACATATT
TGAATGTATTTAGAAAAATAAACAAATAGGGGTTCCGCGCACATTTCCCCGAAAAGTGCCACCTGAC
